>Addgene plasmid #71082 | pFOSGE_CUS1F06 | depositor partial sequence | sequence record 127024 | insert
ATGGACCAGCAATTCTGCTTGCGCTGGAACAATCATCCCACAAATTTGACCGGCGTGCTAACCTCACTGC
TGCAGCGGGAGGCGCTATGCGACGTCACGCTCGCCTGCGAGGGCGAAACAGTCAAGGCTCACCAGACCAT
CCTGTCAGCCTGCAGTCCGTACTTCGAGACGATTTTCCTACAGAACCAGCATCCACATCCCATCATCTAC
TTGAAAGATGTCAGATACTCAGAGATGCGATCTCTGCTCGACTTCATGTACAAGGGCGAGGTCAACGTGG
GCCAGAGTTCGCTGCCCATGTTTCTCAAGACGGCCGAGAGCCTGCAGGTGCGTGGTCTCACAGATAACAA
CAATCTGAACTACCGCTCCGACTGCGACAAGCTGCGCGATTCGGCGGCCAGTTCGCCGACCGGACGTGGG
CCGAGTAATTACACTGGCGGCCTGGGCGGCGCTGGGGGCGTGGCCGATGCGATGCGCGAATCCCGCGACT
CCCTGCGCTCCCGCTGCGAACGGGATCTGCGCGACGAGCTGACGCAGCGCAGCAGCAGCAGCATGAGCGA
ACGCAGCTCGGCGGCAGCAGCGGCGGCGGCGGCAGCAGCAGCGGTAGCGGCCGCTGGCGGCAATGTGAAT
GCGGCTGCCGTCGCCCTGGGCCTGACCACGCCCACCGGCGGCGAACGATCTCCGAGCGTGGGCAGCGCCA
GTGCAGCGGCGGCAGCTGCAGCGGTAGCGGCTGCGGTGGCAGCGGCCGCCAATCGAAGTGCCAGCGCCGA
TGGATGCAGCGATCGGGGAAGCGAACGCGGTACGCTCGAGCGGACGGATAGTCGCGATGATCTATTGCAG
CTGGATTATAGCAACAAGGATAACAACAATAGCAACAGCAGTAGTACCGGCGGCAACAACAACAACAATA
ATAATAACAACAACAATAGCAGCAGCAACAATAACAACAGCAGCAGCAATAGGGAGCGCAACAACAGCGG
CGAACGTGAGCGGGAGCGAGAAAGAGAGCGTGAGCGGGACAGGGACAGGGAGCTGTCCACCACGCCGGTG
GAGCAGCTGAGTAGTAGTAAGCGCAGACGTAAGAACTCATCATCCAACTGTGATAACTCGCTGTCCTCGA
GCCACCAGGACAGGCACTACCCGCAGGACTCTCAGGCCAACTTCAAGTCGAGTCCCGTGCCCAAAACGGG
CGGCAGCACATCGGAATCGGAGGACGCCGGCGGTCGCCACGACTCGCCGCTGTCGATGACCACAAGCGTT
CATCTGGGCGGCGGTGGTGGCAATGTGGGCGCGGCCAGCGCCCTTAGCGGTCTGAGCCAGTCGCTGAGCA
TCAAGCAGGAGCTGATGGACGCCCAGCAGCAGCAGCAGCATCGGGAACACCACGTGGCCCTGCCCCCAGA
TTACTTGCCGAGCGCCGCTCTAAAGCTGCACGCGGAGGATATGTCAACGCTGCTCACGCAGCATGCTTTG
CAAGCAGCAGATGCGCGGGACGAGCACAACGACGCCAAACAACTGCAGCTGGACCAGACGGACAATATCG
ACGGTGAG
