>Addgene plasmid #71082 | pFOSGE_CUS1F06 | addgene partial sequence | sequence record 130992 | M13-Rev 5'-CAGGAAACAGCTATGACC-3'
AATAATGATTTTATTTTGACTGATAGTGACCTGTTCGTTGCAACAAATTGATAAGCAATGCTTTCTTATA
ATGCCAACTTTGTACAAGAAAGCTGGGTCCTCACCGTCGATATTGTCCGTCTGGTCCAGCTGCAGTTGTT
TGGCGTCGTTGTGCTCGTCCCGCGCATCTGCTGCTTGCAAAGCATGCTGCGTGAGCAGCGTTGACATATC
CTCCGCGTGCAGCTTTAGAGCGGCGCTCGGCAAGTAATCTGGGGGCAGGGCCACGTGGTGTTCCCGATGC
TGCTGCTGCTGCTGGGCGTCCATCAGCTCCTGCTTGATGCTCAGCGACTGGCTCAGACCGCTAAGGGCGC
TGGCCGCGCCCACATTGCCACCACCGCCGCCCAGATGAACGCTTGTGGTCATCGACAGCGGCGAGTCGTG
GCGACCGCCGGCGTCCTCCGATTCCGATGTGCTGCCGCCCGTTTTGGGCACGGGACTCGACTTGAAGTTG
GCCTGAGAGTCCTGCGGGTAGTGCCTGTCCTGGTGGCTCGAGGACAGCGAGTTATCACAGTTGGATGATG
AGTTCTTACGTCTGCGCTTACTACTACTCAGCTGCTCCACCGGCGTGGTGGACAGCTCCCTGTCCCTGTC
CCGCTCACGCTCTCTTTCTCGCTCCCGCTCACGTTCGCCGCTGTTGTTGCGCTCCCTATTGCTGCTGCTG
TTGTTATTGTTGCTGCTGCTATTGTTGTTGTTATTATTATTGTTGTTGTTGTTGCCGCCGGTACTACTGC
TGTTGCTATTGTTGTTATCCTTGTTGCTATAATCCAGCTGCAATAGATCATC
