>Addgene plasmid #71082 | pFOSGE_CUS1F06 | addgene partial sequence | sequence record 130993 | M13-F20 5'-TGTAAAACGACGGCCAGT-3'
ATTTTATTTTGACTGATAGTGACCTGTTCGTTGCAACAAATTGATGAGCAATGCTTTTTTATAATGCCAA
CTTTGTACAAAAAAGCAGGCTTCATGGACCAGCAATTCTGCTTGCGCTGGAACAATCATCCCACAAATTT
GACCGGCGTGCTAACCTCACTGCTGCAGCGGGAGGCGCTATGCGACGTCACGCTCGCCTGCGAGGGCGAA
ACAGTCAAGGCTCACCAGACCATCCTGTCAGCCTGCAGTCCGTACTTCGAGACGATTTTCCTACAGAACC
AGCATCCACATCCCATCATCTACTTGAAAGATGTCAGATACTCAGAGATGCGATCTCTGCTCGACTTCAT
GTACAAGGGCGAGGTCAACGTGGGCCAGAGTTCGCTGCCCATGTTTCTCAAGACGGCCGAGAGCCTGCAG
GTGCGTGGTCTCACAGATAACAACAATCTGAACTACCGCTCCGACTGCGACAAGCTGCGCGATTCGGCGG
CCAGTTCGCCGACCGGACGTGGGCCGAGTAATTACACTGGCGGCCTGGGCGGCGCTGGGGGCGTGGCCGA
TGCGATGCGCGAATCCCGCGACTCCCTGCGCTCCCGCTGCGAACGGGATCTGCGCGACGAGCTGACGCAG
CGCAGCAGCAGCAGCATGAGCGAACGCAGCTCGGCGGCAGCAGCGGCGGCGGCGGCAGCAGCAGCGGTAG
CGGCCGCTGGCGGCAATGTGAATGCGGCTGCCGTCGCCCTGGGCCTGACCACGCCCACCGGCGGCGAACG
ATCTCCGAGCGTGGGCAGCGCCAGTGCAGCGGCGGCAGCTGCAGCGGTAGCGGCTGCGGTGGCAGCGGCC
GCCAATCGAA
