[The description below was written by a language model from this plasmid's Addgene catalogue record.]
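Description:
pFOSGE_CUS1F06 is a Gateway entry clone built on the commercial pDONR221 donor backbone and carrying a coding sequence from the Drosophila melanogaster gene fruitless (fru, CG14307). The insert is about 1.5 kb and is annotated to a specific fru transcript isoform. fru encodes BTB-domain transcriptional regulators, consistent with the BTB aliases listed for the gene. The plasmid is maintained in standard E. coli cloning strains as a high-copy plasmid under kanamycin selection. No feature table accompanies the record, so individual backbone elements such as the origin of replication are not itemised.

As an entry vector it has no promoter intended to drive expression of the insert in a eukaryotic host, and the record lists no tags, reporters or fusion partners. In entry clones made by Gateway recombination into a pDONR vector, the donor's counterselection cassette is replaced by the gene of interest. The open reading frame is then left flanked by attL recombination sites. These sites allow the fru sequence to be moved by an LR recombination reaction, in defined orientation and reading frame, into any compatible destination vector that supplies the promoter, tags or DNA-binding fusion domains needed for an experiment. M13 forward and reverse primer sites flank the insert and are used for sequence verification.

The clone was deposited with a study of how transcriptional regulators fall into groups with context-dependent regulatory functions. This suggests it belongs to a larger collection of fly transcription factor and cofactor entry clones made for systematic transfer into assay vectors, although the record gives its purpose only as a Gateway entry clone.
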