Addgene plasmid #71082: pFOSGE_CUS1F06
Purpose: Gateway entry clone
Depositing lab: Alexander Stark. Depositing organization: Research Institute of Molecular Pathology (IMP). Publication: Transcriptional regulators form diverse groups with context-dependent regulatory functions. Stampfel G, Kazmar T, Frank O, Wienerroither S, Reiter F, Stark A. Nature. 2015 Nov 9. doi: 10.1038/nature15545. PubMed 26550828.
Backbone
  Vector backbone: pDONR221
  Backbone manufacturer: Invitrogen
  Backbone size w/o insert (bp): 4762
  Vector type: Gateway entry vector
Growth in bacteria
  Bacterial resistance: Kanamycin, 50 μg/mL
  Growth temperature: 37°C
  Growth strain: DH5alpha
  Copy number: High Copy
Gene/Insert
  Gene/Insert name: fru (alt names: FBgn0004652; CG14307, FBtr0083646)
  Species: D. melanogaster (fly)
  Insert size (bp): 1548
  Entrez Gene: fru (a.k.a. Dmel_CG14307, BTB-VI, BtbVI, CG14307, CG7688, CG7689, CG7690, CT22773, Dmel\CG14307, Dmfru, FRU, FRU-PI, Fru, cg7688, cg7689, fruC, fry, fty, ms(3)06411, sat)
  Cloning method: Gateway Cloning
  Sequencing primers: 5′ M13-F20; 3′ M13R
Terms and licenses: Academic/Nonprofit Terms; Industry Terms: Not Available to Industry
How to cite: pFOSGE_CUS1F06 was a gift from Alexander Stark (Addgene plasmid # 71082 ; http://n2t.net/addgene:71082 ; RRID:Addgene_71082)
